Addgene plasmid #166981: pCas9CyMutL
Purpose: Encodes aTc-inducible spCas9 and cumate-inducible MutLE32K for transient suppression of mismatch repair
Depositing lab: Christopher Reisch. Depositing organization: University of Florida. Publication: Efficient and iterative retron-mediated in vivo recombineering in Escherichia coli. Ellington AJ, Reisch CR. Synth Biol (Oxf). 2022 May 3;7(1):ysac007. doi: 10.1093/synbio/ysac007. eCollection 2022. PubMed 35673614.
Backbone
  Vector backbone: pCas9CR4
  Backbone manufacturer: Christopher Reisch
  Total vector size (bp): 9681
  Vector type: Bacterial Expression, CRISPR, Synthetic Biology
Growth in bacteria
  Bacterial resistance: Chloramphenicol, 25 μg/mL
  Growth temperature: 37°C
  Growth strain: DH5alpha
  Copy number: Unknown
Gene/Insert 1
  Gene/Insert name: MutL
  Mutation: E32K
  Entrez Gene: mutL (a.k.a. b4170, ECK4166)
  Promoter: pCymRC
  Cloning method: Gibson Cloning
  Sequencing primers: 5′ CGCAGCTCTGGCTGCTTAAC; 3′ CACGACAGGTTTCCCGACTGGAAAGC
Gene/Insert 2
  Gene/Insert name: CymR
  Species: Synthetic
  Insert size (bp): 992
  Promoter: pLacI
  Cloning method: Gibson Cloning
  Sequencing primers: 5′ cctagggatatattccgcttcc
Resource information
  A portion of this plasmid was derived from a plasmid made by: CymR from pAJM.847 (item#108524; Meyer et al Nat Chem Biol. 2018 Nov 26. pii: 10.1038)
Terms and licenses: Academic/Nonprofit Terms; Industry Terms: Not Available to Industry
How to cite: pCas9CyMutL was a gift from Christopher Reisch (Addgene plasmid # 166981 ; http://n2t.net/addgene:166981 ; RRID:Addgene_166981)
