[The description below was written by a language model from this plasmid's Addgene catalogue record and pLannotate feature annotations shown in this document.]
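Description:
pCas9CyMutL is a bacterial expression plasmid of about 9.7 kb, built on the pCas9CR4 backbone for CRISPR-assisted genome engineering in Escherichia coli. It replicates from the medium-copy p15A origin, which allows it to coexist with ColE1-type plasmids, and is selected with chloramphenicol through a cat gene driven by its native promoter and followed by the lambda t0 terminator.

The plasmid carries two independently inducible modules. In the first, Streptococcus pyogenes Cas9 is transcribed from the tetR/tetA promoter region and repressed by TetR, which is expressed divergently from a J23119-type constitutive promoter; adding anhydrotetracycline relieves repression. Cas9 carries a C-terminal ssrA (LAA) degradation tag that directs it to the ClpXP and ClpAP proteases, helping to keep uninduced nuclease levels low, and the gene ends with the rrnB T1 and T7Te terminators. In the second module, E. coli mutL bearing the E32K substitution sits downstream of a cumate-responsive promoter containing two CuO operators, with an sTRSV hammerhead ribozyme between promoter and coding sequence, a part commonly used to insulate the transcript from its 5′ leader. The CymR repressor, derived from an earlier sensor plasmid, is expressed from a lacI promoter and holds this promoter off until cumate is supplied.

According to the record, induced MutL E32K transiently suppresses mismatch repair, and the associated work concerns retron-mediated in vivo recombineering, where such suppression would help edits persist and Cas9 could select against unedited cells. No guide RNA cassette is annotated. The depositor and sequencing-derived records differ slightly in length but show the same feature set.
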