Features (pLannotate 1.2.2; 18 found; start..end, strand, type, name):
      7..630     -  CDS            TetR: tetracycline repressor TetR; tetR from transposon Tn10; TetR binds to the tetracycline operator tetO to inhibit transcription. This inhibition can be relieved by adding tetracycline or doxycycline.
    646..674     -  promoter       J23119 promoter (fragment): bacterial promoter (Registry of Standard Biological Parts BBa J23119)
    681..736     +  promoter       tetR/tetA promoters: tetR; overlapping promoters for bacterial tetR and tetA
    772..4875    +  CDS            cas9: CAS9_STRP1 - Also known as csn1 From Streptococcus pyogenes serotype M1.
   4876..4908    +  CDS            ssrA tag: C-terminal peptide that mediates degradation in bacteria through the ClpXP and ClpAP proteases (McGinness et al., 2006) wild-type LAA variant
   4935..5006    +  terminator     rrnB T1 terminator: transcription terminator T1 from the E. coli rrnB gene
   5022..5049    +  terminator     T7Te terminator: phage T7 early transcription terminator
   5078..5107    -  CDS            lacZα (fragment): LacZα fragment of β-galactosidase; lacZ fragment
   5111..5719    -  CDS            cymR: CYMR_PSEPU - Experimental evidence at transcript level: Swiss-Prot protein existence level 2. Involved in the repression of the cym and cmt operons which are responsible of the p-cymene degradation. From Pseudomonas putida (Arthrobacter siderocapsulatus).
   5758..5803    -  promoter       lacI promoter (fragment): lacI
   5908..5935    +  protein_bind   CuO: CymR-binding P2 operator sequence from the p-cmt operon of Pseudomonas putida (Mullick et al., 2006) CymR
   5966..5993    +  protein_bind   CuO: CymR-binding P2 operator sequence from the p-cmt operon of Pseudomonas putida (Mullick et al., 2006) CymR
   5997..6046    +  misc_RNA       sTRSV HHRz: hammerhead ribozyme from the tobacco ringspot virus satellite RNA (Khvorova et al., 2003)
   6140..7984    +  CDS            mutL: MUTL_ECOLI - Experimental evidence at protein level: Swiss-Prot protein existence level 1. This protein is involved in the repair of mismatches in DNA. It is required for dam-dependent methyl-directed DNA mismatch repair. May act as a 'molecular matchmaker', a protein that promotes the formation of a stable complex between two or more DNA-binding proteins in an ATP-dependent manner without itself being part of the final effector complex. The ATPase activity of MutL is stimulated by DNA. From Escherichia coli (strain K12).
   8122..8667    -  rep_origin     p15A ori: Plasmids containing the medium-copy-number p15A origin of replication can be propagated in E. coli cells that contain a second plasmid with the ColE1 origin.
   8781..8875    -  terminator     lambda t0 terminator: transcription terminator from phage lambda
   8899..9555    -  CDS            cat: CAT_ECOLX - Experimental evidence at protein level: Swiss-Prot protein existence level 1. This enzyme is an effector of chloramphenicol resistance in bacteria. From Escherichia coli. This protein is used as a marker in many commonly used cloning vectors, such as pACYC184.
   9556..9658    -  promoter       cat promoter: promoter of the E. coli cat gene encoding chloramphenicol acetyltransferase
>Addgene plasmid #166981 | pCas9CyMutL | depositor full sequence | sequence record 325059 | pCas9CyMutL sequence 9681 bps
GACGTCTTAAGACCCACTTTCACATTTAAGTTGTTTTTCTAATCCGCATATGATCAATTCAAGGCCGAAT
AAGAAGGCTGGCTCTGCACCTTGGTGATCAAATAATTCGATAGCTTGTCGTAATAATGGCGGCATACTAT
CAGTAGTAGGTGTTTCCCTTTCTTCTTTAGCGACTTGATGCTCTTGATCTTCCAATACGCAACCTAAAGT
AAAATGCCCCACAGCGCTGAGTGCATATAATGCATTCTCTAGTGAAAAACCTTGTTGGCATAAAAAGGCT
AATTGATTTTCGAGAGTTTCATACTGTTTTTCTGTAGGCCGTGTACCTAAATGTACTTTTGCTCCATCGC
GATGACTTAGTAAAGCACATCTAAAACTTTTAGCGTTATTACGTAAAAAATCTTGCCAGCTTTCCCCTTC
TAAAGGGCAAAAGTGAGTATGGTGCCTATCTAACATCTCAATGGCTAAGGCGTCGAGCAAAGCCCGCTTA
TTTTTTACATGCCAATACAATGTAGGCTGCTCTACACCTAGCTTCTGGGCGAGTTTACGGGTTGTTAAAC
CTTCGATTCCGACCTCATTAAGCAGCTCTAATGCGCTGTTAATCACTTTACTTTTATCTAATCTAGACAT
CATTAATTCCTAATTGCTAGCATTGTACCTAGGACTGAGCTAGCCATAAAGTTGACACTCTATCGTTGAT
AGAGTTATTTTACCACTCCCTATCAGTGATAGAGAAAAGAATTCAAAAGATCTAAAGAGGACTTCGGATC
TATGGATAAGAAATACTCAATAGGCTTAGATATCGGCACAAATAGCGTCGGATGGGCGGTGATCACTGAT
GAATATAAGGTTCCGTCTAAAAAGTTCAAGGTTCTGGGAAATACAGACCGCCACAGTATCAAAAAAAATC
TTATAGGGGCTCTTTTATTTGACAGTGGAGAGACAGCGGAAGCGACTCGTCTCAAACGGACAGCTCGTAG
AAGGTATACACGTCGGAAGAATCGTATTTGTTATCTACAGGAGATTTTTTCAAATGAGATGGCGAAAGTA
GATGATAGTTTCTTTCATCGACTTGAAGAGTCTTTTTTGGTGGAAGAAGACAAGAAGCATGAACGTCATC
CTATTTTTGGAAATATAGTAGATGAAGTTGCTTATCATGAGAAATATCCAACTATCTATCATCTGCGAAA
AAAATTGGTAGATTCTACTGATAAAGCGGATTTGCGCTTAATCTATTTGGCCTTAGCGCATATGATTAAG
TTTCGTGGTCATTTTTTGATTGAGGGAGATTTAAATCCTGATAATAGTGATGTGGACAAACTATTTATCC
AGTTGGTACAAACCTACAATCAATTATTTGAAGAAAACCCTATTAACGCAAGTGGAGTAGATGCTAAAGC
GATTCTTTCTGCACGATTGAGTAAATCAAGACGATTAGAAAATCTCATTGCTCAGCTCCCCGGTGAGAAG
AAAAATGGCTTATTTGGGAATCTCATTGCTTTGTCATTGGGTTTGACCCCTAATTTTAAATCAAATTTTG
ATTTGGCAGAAGATGCTAAATTACAGCTTTCAAAAGATACTTACGATGATGATTTAGATAATTTATTGGC
GCAAATTGGAGATCAATATGCTGATTTGTTTTTGGCAGCTAAGAATTTATCAGATGCTATTTTACTTTCA
GATATCCTAAGAGTAAATACTGAAATAACTAAGGCTCCCCTATCAGCTTCAATGATTAAACGCTACGATG
AACATCATCAAGACTTGACTCTTTTAAAAGCTTTAGTTCGACAACAACTTCCAGAAAAGTATAAAGAAAT
CTTTTTTGATCAATCAAAAAACGGATATGCAGGTTATATTGATGGGGGAGCTAGCCAAGAAGAATTTTAT
AAATTTATCAAACCAATTTTAGAAAAAATGGATGGTACTGAGGAATTATTGGTGAAACTAAATCGTGAAG
ATTTGCTGCGCAAGCAACGGACCTTTGACAACGGCTCTATTCCCCATCAAATTCACTTGGGTGAGCTGCA
TGCTATTTTGAGAAGACAAGAAGACTTTTATCCATTTTTAAAAGACAATCGTGAGAAGATTGAAAAAATC
TTGACTTTTCGAATTCCTTATTATGTTGGTCCATTGGCGCGTGGCAATAGTCGTTTTGCATGGATGACTC
GGAAGTCTGAAGAAACAATTACCCCATGGAATTTTGAAGAAGTTGTCGATAAAGGTGCTTCAGCTCAATC
ATTTATTGAACGCATGACAAACTTTGATAAAAATCTTCCAAATGAAAAAGTACTACCAAAACATAGTTTG
CTTTATGAGTATTTTACGGTTTATAACGAATTGACAAAGGTCAAATATGTTACTGAAGGAATGCGAAAAC
CAGCATTTCTTTCAGGTGAACAGAAGAAAGCCATTGTTGATTTACTCTTCAAAACAAATCGAAAAGTAAC
CGTTAAGCAATTAAAAGAAGATTATTTCAAAAAAATAGAATGTTTTGATAGTGTTGAAATTTCAGGAGTT
GAAGATAGATTTAATGCTTCATTAGGTACCTACCATGATTTGCTAAAAATTATTAAAGATAAAGATTTTT
TGGATAATGAAGAAAATGAAGATATCTTAGAGGATATTGTTTTAACATTGACCTTATTTGAAGATAGGGA
GATGATTGAGGAAAGACTTAAAACATATGCTCACCTCTTTGATGATAAGGTGATGAAACAGCTTAAACGT
CGCCGTTATACTGGTTGGGGACGTTTGTCTCGAAAATTGATTAATGGTATTAGGGATAAGCAATCTGGCA
AAACAATATTAGATTTTTTGAAATCAGATGGTTTTGCCAATCGCAATTTTATGCAGCTGATCCATGATGA
TAGTTTGACATTTAAAGAAGACATTCAAAAAGCACAAGTGTCTGGACAAGGCGATAGTTTACATGAACAT
ATTGCAAATTTAGCTGGTAGCCCTGCTATTAAAAAAGGTATTTTACAGACTGTAAAAGTTGTTGATGAAT
TGGTCAAAGTAATGGGGCGGCATAAGCCAGAAAATATCGTTATTGAAATGGCACGTGAAAATCAGACAAC
TCAAAAGGGCCAGAAAAATTCGCGAGAGCGTATGAAACGAATCGAAGAAGGTATCAAAGAATTAGGAAGT
CAGATTCTTAAAGAGCATCCTGTTGAAAATACTCAATTGCAAAATGAAAAGCTCTATCTCTATTATCTCC
AAAATGGAAGAGACATGTATGTGGACCAAGAATTAGATATTAATCGTTTAAGTGATTATGATGTCGATCA
CATTGTTCCACAAAGTTTCCTTAAAGACGATTCAATAGACAATAAGGTCTTAACGCGTTCTGATAAAAAT
CGTGGTAAATCGGATAACGTTCCAAGTGAAGAAGTAGTCAAAAAGATGAAAAACTATTGGAGACAACTTC
TAAACGCCAAGTTAATCACTCAACGTAAGTTTGATAATTTAACGAAAGCTGAACGTGGAGGTTTGAGTGA
ACTTGATAAAGCTGGTTTTATCAAACGCCAATTGGTTGAAACTCGCCAAATCACTAAGCATGTGGCACAA
ATTTTGGATAGTCGCATGAATACTAAATACGATGAAAATGATAAACTTATTCGAGAGGTTAAAGTGATTA
CCTTAAAATCTAAATTAGTTTCTGACTTCCGAAAAGATTTCCAATTCTATAAAGTACGTGAGATTAACAA
TTACCATCATGCCCATGATGCGTATCTAAATGCCGTCGTTGGAACTGCTTTGATTAAGAAATATCCAAAA
CTTGAATCGGAGTTTGTCTATGGTGATTATAAAGTTTATGATGTTCGTAAAATGATTGCTAAGTCTGAGC
AAGAAATAGGCAAAGCAACCGCAAAATATTTCTTTTACTCTAATATCATGAACTTCTTCAAAACAGAAAT
TACACTTGCAAATGGAGAGATTCGCAAACGCCCTCTAATCGAAACTAATGGGGAAACTGGAGAAATTGTC
TGGGATAAAGGGCGAGATTTTGCCACAGTGCGCAAAGTATTGTCCATGCCCCAAGTCAATATTGTCAAGA
AAACAGAAGTACAGACAGGCGGATTCTCCAAGGAGTCAATTTTACCAAAAAGAAATTCGGACAAGCTTAT
TGCTCGTAAAAAAGACTGGGATCCAAAAAAATATGGTGGTTTTGATAGTCCAACGGTAGCTTATTCAGTC
CTAGTGGTTGCTAAGGTGGAAAAAGGGAAATCGAAGAAGTTAAAATCCGTTAAAGAGTTACTAGGGATCA
CAATTATGGAAAGAAGTTCCTTTGAAAAAAATCCGATTGACTTTTTAGAAGCTAAAGGATATAAGGAAGT
TAAAAAAGACTTAATCATTAAACTACCTAAATATAGTCTTTTTGAGTTAGAAAACGGTCGTAAACGGATG
CTGGCTAGTGCCGGAGAATTACAAAAAGGAAATGAGCTGGCTCTGCCAAGCAAATATGTGAATTTTTTAT
ATTTAGCTAGTCATTATGAAAAGTTGAAGGGTAGTCCAGAAGATAACGAACAAAAACAATTGTTTGTGGA
GCAGCATAAGCATTATTTAGATGAGATTATTGAGCAAATCAGTGAATTTTCTAAGCGTGTTATTTTAGCA
GATGCCAATTTAGATAAAGTTCTTAGTGCATATAACAAACATAGAGACAAACCAATACGTGAACAAGCAG
AAAATATTATTCATTTATTTACGTTGACGAATCTTGGAGCTCCCGCTGCTTTTAAATATTTTGATACAAC
AATTGATCGTAAACGATATACGTCTACAAAAGAAGTTTTAGATGCCACTCTTATCCATCAATCCATCACT
GGTCTTTATGAAACACGCATTGATTTGAGTCAGCTAGGAGGTGACGCTGCTAACGACGAAAACTACGCTC
TGGCTGCTTAACTCGAGTAAGGATCTCCAGGCATCAAATAAAACGAAAGGCTCAGTCGAAAGACTGGGCC
TTTCGTTTTATCTGTTGTTTGTCGGTGAACGCTCTCTACTAGAGTCACACTGGCTCACCTTCGGGTGGGC
CTTTCTGCGTTTATACCTAGGGATATATTCCGCTTCCGTCACGACGTTGTAAAACGACGGCCAGTGATCA
ACGTTTGAATTTTGCATAACGTTCACGTGCAATTTCCAGGGTGCTATTACGCACACGTTCAAAACGTTCT
TTATCTTTCTGCCACAGGCTACGAACTACCAGACCACGAACGCTGTTAAAAATCAGCCACAGAATATCTT
CGGCATCATCACGGCTCAGACCACGGCTCACCAGCACACCCAGCCACATATCTTCAACAACAAAACGATT
ACGTTCAACGGTACGCTGAATACCTTCACGCAGTGCCGGATCACGATCTGCTGCAACAATCAGATCCAGG
CCGATGCTAAAATCATCATCCAGAAAAAATTCTGCTGCATCATCCAGCATCTGCTGAATAACATCATCTT
CCGGTTTCAGTTTTGCCAGACGTGCACGGCTACGTTCGGTAATCTGCTCATACAGCCATTCAAAGGTTGC
CAGCAGCAGTTCCAGTTTGGTCGGAAAATGATGGCTCTGTGCACCACGGCTAACACCGGCTGCACCCGGA
ACATCTGCAATACGAAAACCTGCATAACCTTTTTCACGCAGAACACCCAGTGCTGCTGCAATCAGTTTAC
CCTGGGTTTCCATTGCACGTTCTGCCTGGGTACGACGTTTCGGGCTCATAAGAATCTCCGTTTGGTATTT
ACTATGAATATTCCATTGGGCGCTATCATGCCATACCGCGAAAGGTTTTGCGCCATTCGATGGCGCGCCG
CCCCAATTATTGAAGGCCTCCCTAACGGGGGGCCTTTTTTTGTTTCTGGTCTCCCGCTTAACGATCGTTG
GCTGGGATACATATGTCAATGTACCGGAACAAACAGACAATCTGGTCTGTTTGTATTATGGAAAATTTTT
CTGTATAATAGATTCAACAAACAGACAATCTGGTCTGTTTGTAAAGCTGTCACCGGATGTGCTTTCCGGT
CTGATGAGTCCGTGAGGACGAAACAGCCTCTACAAATAATTTTGTTTAAGAACTGGGAAGAGCGCAGCTC
TGGCTGCTTAACTCGTGTAAGGAGGTTTTCAAAACTCTAAGGACGATTGATGCCAATTCAGGTCTTACCG
CCACAACTGGCGAACCAGATTGCCGCAGGTGAGGTGGTCGAGCGACCTGCGTCGGTAGTCAAAGAACTAG
TGAAAAACAGCCTCGATGCAGGTGCGACGCGTATCGATATTGATATCGAACGCGGTGGGGCGAAACTTAT
CCGCATTCGTGATAACGGCTGCGGTATCAAAAAAGATGAGCTGGCGCTGGCGCTGGCTCGTCATGCCACC
AGTAAAATCGCCTCTCTGGACGATCTCGAAGCCATTATCAGCCTGGGCTTTCGCGGTGAGGCGCTGGCGA
GTATCAGTTCGGTTTCCCGCCTGACGCTCACTTCACGCACCGCAGAACAGCAGGAAGCCTGGCAGGCCTA
TGCCGAAGGGCGCGATATGAACGTGACGGTAAAACCGGCGGCGCATCCTGTGGGGACGACGCTGGAGGTG
CTGGATCTGTTCTACAACACCCCGGCGCGGCGCAAATTCCTGCGCACCGAGAAAACCGAATTTAACCACA
TTGATGAGATCATCCGCCGCATTGCGCTGGCGCGTTTCGACGTCACGATCAACCTGTCGCATAACGGTAA
AATTGTGCGTCAGTACCGCGCAGTGCCGGAAGGCGGGCAAAAAGAACGGCGCTTAGGCGCGATTTGCGGC
ACCGCTTTTCTTGAACAAGCGCTGGCGATTGAATGGCAACACGGCGATCTCACGCTACGCGGCTGGGTGG
CCGATCCAAATCACACCACGCCCGCACTGGCAGAAATTCAGTATTGCTACGTGAACGGTCGCATGATGCG
CGATCGCCTGATCAATCACGCGATCCGCCAGGCCTGCGAAGACAAACTGGGGGCCGATCAGCAACCGGCA
TTTGTGTTGTATCTGGAGATCGACCCACATCAGGTGGACGTCAACGTGCACCCCGCCAAACACGAAGTGC
GTTTCCATCAGTCGCGTCTGGTGCATGATTTTATCTATCAGGGCGTGCTGAGCGTGCTACAACAGCAACT
GGAAACGCCGCTACCGCTGGACGATGAACCCCAACCTGCACCGCGTTCCATTCCGGAAAACCGCGTGGCG
GCGGGGCGCAATCACTTTGCAGAACCGGCAGCTCGTGAGCCGGTAGCTCCGCGCTACACTCCTGCGCCAG
CATCAGGCAGTCGTCCGGCTGCCCCCTGGCCGAATGCGCAGCCAGGCTACCAGAAACAGCAAGGTGAAGT
GTATCGCCAGCTTTTGCAAACGCCCGCGCCGATGCAAAAATTAAAAGCGCCGGAACCGCAGGAACCTGCA
CTTGCGGCGAACAGTCAGAGTTTTGGTCGGGTACTGACTATCGTCCATTCCGACTGTGCGTTGCTGGAGC
GCGACGGCAACATTTCACTTTTATCCTTGCCAGTGGCAGAACGTTGGCTGCGTCAGGCACAATTGACGCC
GGGTGAAGCGCCCGTTTGCGCCCAGCCGCTGCTGATTCCGTTGCGGCTAAAAGTTTCTGCCGAAGAAAAA
TCGGCATTAGAAAAAGCGCAGTCTGCCCTGGCGGAATTGGGTATTGATTTCCAGTCAGATGCACAGCATG
TGACCATCAGGGCAGTGCCTTTACCCTTACGCCAACAAAATTTACAAATCTTGATTCCTGAACTGATAGG
CTACCTGGCGAAGCAGTCCGTATTCGAACCTGGCAATATTGCGCAGTGGATTGCACGAAATCTGATGAGC
GAACATGCGCAGTGGTCAATGGCACAGGCCATAACCCTGCTGGCGGACGTGGAACGGTTATGTCCGCAAC
TTGTGAAAACGCCGCCGGGTGGTCTGTTACAATCTGTTGATTTACATCCGGCGATAAAAGCCCTGAAAGA
TGAGTGATATCAGTAAGTCGTCTTGGTAAGGATCTCCAGGCATCGCTTTCCAGTCGGGAAACCTGTCGTG
GGGCGGAGATTTCCTGGAAGATGCCAGGAAGATACTTAACAGGGAAGTGAGAGGGCCGCGGCAAAGCCGT
TTTTCCATAGGCTCCGCCCCCCTGACAAGCATCACGAAATCTGACGCTCAAATCAGTGGTGGCGAAACCC
GACAGGACTATAAAGATACCAGGCGTTTCCCCCTGGCGGCTCCCTCGTGCGCTCTCCTGTTCCTGCCTTT
CGGTTTACCGGTGTCATTCCGCTGTTATGGCCGCGTTTGTCTCATTCCACGCCTGACACTCAGTTCCGGG
TAGGCAGTTCGCTCCAAGCTGGACTGTATGCACGAACCCCCCGTTCAGTCCGACCGCTGCGCCTTATCCG
GTAACTATCGTCTTGAGTCCAACCCGGAAAGACATGCAAAAGCACCACTGGCAGCAGCCACTGGTAATTG
ATTTAGAGGAGTTAGTCTTGAAGTCATGCGCCGGTTAAGGCTAAACTGAAAGGACAAGTTTTGGTGACTG
CGCTCCTCCAAGCCAGTTACCTCGGTTCAAAGAGTTGGTAGCTCAGAGAACCTTCGAAAAACCGCCCTGC
AAGGCGGTTTTTTCGTTTTCAGAGCAAGAGATTACGCGCAGACCAAAACGATCTCAAGAAGATCATCTTA
TTAATCAGATAAAATATTTCTAGATTTCAGTGCAATTTATCTCTTCAAATGTAGCACCTGAAGTCAGCCC
CATACGATATAAGTTGTTACTAGTGCTTGGATTCTCACCAATAAAAAACGCCCGGCGGCAACCGAGCGTT
CTGAACAAATCCAGATGGAGTTCTGAGGTCATTACTGGATCTATCAACAGGAGTCCAAGCGAGCTCGATA
TCAAATTACGCCCCGCCCTGCCACTCATCGCAGTACTGTTGTAATTCATTAAGCATTCTGCCGACATGGA
AGCCATCACAAACGGCATGATGAACCTGAATCGCCAGCGGCATCAGCACCTTGTCGCCTTGCGTATAATA
TTTGCCCATGGTGAAAACGGGGGCGAAGAAGTTGTCCATATTGGCCACGTTTAAATCAAAACTGGTGAAA
CTCACCCAGGGATTGGCTGAGACGAAAAACATATTCTCAATAAACCCTTTAGGGAAATAGGCCAGGTTTT
CACCGTAACACGCCACATCTTGCGAATATATGTGTAGAAACTGCCGGAAATCGTCGTGGTATTCACTCCA
GAGCGATGAAAACGTTTCAGTTTGCTCATGGAAAACGGTGTAACAAGGGTGAACACTATCCCATATCACC
AGCTCACCGTCTTTCATTGCCATACGAAATTCCGGATGAGCATTCATCAGGCGGGCAAGAATGTGAATAA
AGGCCGGATAAAACTTGTGCTTATTTTTCTTTACGGTCTTTAAAAAGGCCGTAATATCCAGCTGAACGGT
CTGGTTATAGGTACATTGAGCAACTGACTGAAATGCCTCAAAATGTTCTTTACGATGCCATTGGGATATA
TCAACGGTGGTATATCCAGTGATTTTTTTCTCCATTTTAGCTTCCTTAGCTCCTGAAAATCTCGATAACT
CAAAAAATACGCCCGGTAGTGATCTTATTTCATTATGGTGAAAGTTGGAACCTCTTACGTGCCGATCAAC
GTCTCATTTTCGCCAGATATC
