Features (pLannotate 1.2.2; 18 found; start..end, strand, type, name):
    223..252     +  CDS            lacZα (fragment): LacZα fragment of β-galactosidase; lacZ fragment
    281..308     -  terminator     T7Te terminator: phage T7 early transcription terminator
    324..395     -  terminator     rrnB T1 terminator: transcription terminator T1 from the E. coli rrnB gene
    422..454     -  CDS            ssrA tag: C-terminal peptide that mediates degradation in bacteria through the ClpXP and ClpAP proteases (McGinness et al., 2006) wild-type LAA variant
    455..4558    -  CDS            cas9: CAS9_STRP1 - Also known as csn1 From Streptococcus pyogenes serotype M1.
   4594..4649    -  promoter       tetR/tetA promoters: tetR; overlapping promoters for bacterial tetR and tetA
   4656..4684    +  promoter       J23119 promoter (fragment): bacterial promoter (Registry of Standard Biological Parts BBa J23119)
   4700..5323    +  CDS            TetR: tetracycline repressor TetR; tetR from transposon Tn10; TetR binds to the tetracycline operator tetO to inhibit transcription. This inhibition can be relieved by adding tetracycline or doxycycline.
   5353..5455    +  promoter       cat promoter: promoter of the E. coli cat gene encoding chloramphenicol acetyltransferase
   5456..6112    +  CDS            cat: CAT_ECOLX - Experimental evidence at protein level: Swiss-Prot protein existence level 1. This enzyme is an effector of chloramphenicol resistance in bacteria. From Escherichia coli. This protein is used as a marker in many commonly used cloning vectors, such as pACYC184.
   6136..6230    +  terminator     lambda t0 terminator: transcription terminator from phage lambda
   6344..6889    +  rep_origin     p15A ori: Plasmids containing the medium-copy-number p15A origin of replication can be propagated in E. coli cells that contain a second plasmid with the ColE1 origin.
   7019..8863    -  CDS            mutL: MUTL_ECOLI - Experimental evidence at protein level: Swiss-Prot protein existence level 1. This protein is involved in the repair of mismatches in DNA. It is required for dam-dependent methyl-directed DNA mismatch repair. May act as a 'molecular matchmaker', a protein that promotes the formation of a stable complex between two or more DNA-binding proteins in an ATP-dependent manner without itself being part of the final effector complex. The ATPase activity of MutL is stimulated by DNA. From Escherichia coli (strain K12).
   8943..8992    -  misc_RNA       sTRSV HHRz: hammerhead ribozyme from the tobacco ringspot virus satellite RNA (Khvorova et al., 2003)
   8996..9023    -  protein_bind   CuO: CymR-binding P2 operator sequence from the p-cmt operon of Pseudomonas putida (Mullick et al., 2006) CymR
   9054..9081    -  protein_bind   CuO: CymR-binding P2 operator sequence from the p-cmt operon of Pseudomonas putida (Mullick et al., 2006) CymR
   9186..9231    +  promoter       lacI promoter (fragment): lacI
   9270..219     +  CDS            cymR (across the origin): CYMR_PSEPU - Experimental evidence at transcript level: Swiss-Prot protein existence level 2. Involved in the repression of the cym and cmt operons which are responsible of the p-cymene degradation. From Pseudomonas putida (Arthrobacter siderocapsulatus).
>Addgene plasmid #166981 | pCas9CyMutL | addgene full sequence | sequence record 329657 | Addgene NGS Result
GTTGAACGTAATCGTTTTGTTGTTGAAGATATGTGGCTGGGTGTGCTGGTGAGCCGTGGTCTGAGCCGTG
ATGATGCCGAAGATATTCTGTGGCTGATTTTTAACAGCGTTCGTGGTCTGGTAGTTCGTAGCCTGTGGCA
GAAAGATAAAGAACGTTTTGAACGTGTGCGTAATAGCACCCTGGAAATTGCACGTGAACGTTATGCAAAA
TTCAAACGTTGATCACTGGCCGTCGTTTTACAACGTCGTGACGGAAGCGGAATATATCCCTAGGTATAAA
CGCAGAAAGGCCCACCCGAAGGTGAGCCAGTGTGACTCTAGTAGAGAGCGTTCACCGACAAACAACAGAT
AAAACGAAAGGCCCAGTCTTTCGACTGAGCCTTTCGTTTTATTTGATGCCTGGAGATCCTTACTCGAGTT
AAGCAGCCAGAGCGTAGTTTTCGTCGTTAGCAGCGTCACCTCCTAGCTGACTCAAATCAATGCGTGTTTC
ATAAAGACCAGTGATGGATTGATGGATAAGAGTGGCATCTAAAACTTCTTTTGTAGACGTATATCGTTTA
CGATCAATTGTTGTATCAAAATATTTAAAAGCAGCGGGAGCTCCAAGATTCGTCAACGTAAATAAATGAA
TAATATTTTCTGCTTGTTCACGTATTGGTTTGTCTCTATGTTTGTTATATGCACTAAGAACTTTATCTAA
ATTGGCATCTGCTAAAATAACACGCTTAGAAAATTCACTGATTTGCTCAATAATCTCATCTAAATAATGC
TTATGCTGCTCCACAAACAATTGTTTTTGTTCGTTATCTTCTGGACTACCCTTCAACTTTTCATAATGAC
TAGCTAAATATAAAAAATTCACATATTTGCTTGGCAGAGCCAGCTCATTTCCTTTTTGTAATTCTCCGGC
ACTAGCCAGCATCCGTTTACGACCGTTTTCTAACTCAAAAAGACTATATTTAGGTAGTTTAATGATTAAG
TCTTTTTTAACTTCCTTATATCCTTTAGCTTCTAAAAAGTCAATCGGATTTTTTTCAAAGGAACTTCTTT
CCATAATTGTGATCCCTAGTAACTCTTTAACGGATTTTAACTTCTTCGATTTCCCTTTTTCCACCTTAGC
AACCACTAGGACTGAATAAGCTACCGTTGGACTATCAAAACCACCATATTTTTTTGGATCCCAGTCTTTT
TTACGAGCAATAAGCTTGTCCGAATTTCTTTTTGGTAAAATTGACTCCTTGGAGAATCCGCCTGTCTGTA
CTTCTGTTTTCTTGACAATATTGACTTGGGGCATGGACAATACTTTGCGCACTGTGGCAAAATCTCGCCC
TTTATCCCAGACAATTTCTCCAGTTTCCCCATTAGTTTCGATTAGAGGGCGTTTGCGAATCTCTCCATTT
GCAAGTGTAATTTCTGTTTTGAAGAAGTTCATGATATTAGAGTAAAAGAAATATTTTGCGGTTGCTTTGC
CTATTTCTTGCTCAGACTTAGCAATCATTTTACGAACATCATAAACTTTATAATCACCATAGACAAACTC
CGATTCAAGTTTTGGATATTTCTTAATCAAAGCAGTTCCAACGACGGCATTTAGATACGCATCATGGGCA
TGATGGTAATTGTTAATCTCACGTACTTTATAGAATTGGAAATCTTTTCGGAAGTCAGAAACTAATTTAG
ATTTTAAGGTAATCACTTTAACCTCTCGAATAAGTTTATCATTTTCATCGTATTTAGTATTCATGCGACT
ATCCAAAATTTGTGCCACATGCTTAGTGATTTGGCGAGTTTCAACCAATTGGCGTTTGATAAAACCAGCT
TTATCAAGTTCACTCAAACCTCCACGTTCAGCTTTCGTTAAATTATCAAACTTACGTTGAGTGATTAACT
TGGCGTTTAGAAGTTGTCTCCAATAGTTTTTCATCTTTTTGACTACTTCTTCACTTGGAACGTTATCCGA
TTTACCACGATTTTTATCAGAACGCGTTAAGACCTTATTGTCTATTGAATCGTCTTTAAGGAAACTTTGT
GGAACAATGTGATCGACATCATAATCACTTAAACGATTAATATCTAATTCTTGGTCCACATACATGTCTC
TTCCATTTTGGAGATAATAGAGATAGAGCTTTTCATTTTGCAATTGAGTATTTTCAACAGGATGCTCTTT
AAGAATCTGACTTCCTAATTCTTTGATACCTTCTTCGATTCGTTTCATACGCTCTCGCGAATTTTTCTGG
CCCTTTTGAGTTGTCTGATTTTCACGTGCCATTTCAATAACGATATTTTCTGGCTTATGCCGCCCCATTA
CTTTGACCAATTCATCAACAACTTTTACAGTCTGTAAAATACCTTTTTTAATAGCAGGGCTACCAGCTAA
ATTTGCAATATGTTCATGTAAACTATCGCCTTGTCCAGACACTTGTGCTTTTTGAATGTCTTCTTTAAAT
GTCAAACTATCATCATGGATCAGCTGCATAAAATTGCGATTGGCAAAACCATCTGATTTCAAAAAATCTA
ATATTGTTTTGCCAGATTGCTTATCCCTAATACCATTAATCAATTTTCGAGACAAACGTCCCCAACCAGT
ATAACGGCGACGTTTAAGCTGTTTCATCACCTTATCATCAAAGAGGTGAGCATATGTTTTAAGTCTTTCC
TCAATCATCTCCCTATCTTCAAATAAGGTCAATGTTAAAACAATATCCTCTAAGATATCTTCATTTTCTT
CATTATCCAAAAAATCTTTATCTTTAATAATTTTTAGCAAATCATGGTAGGTACCTAATGAAGCATTAAA
TCTATCTTCAACTCCTGAAATTTCAACACTATCAAAACATTCTATTTTTTTGAAATAATCTTCTTTTAAT
TGCTTAACGGTTACTTTTCGATTTGTTTTGAAGAGTAAATCAACAATGGCTTTCTTCTGTTCACCTGAAA
GAAATGCTGGTTTTCGCATTCCTTCAGTAACATATTTGACCTTTGTCAATTCGTTATAAACCGTAAAATA
CTCATAAAGCAAACTATGTTTTGGTAGTACTTTTTCATTTGGAAGATTTTTATCAAAGTTTGTCATGCGT
TCAATAAATGATTGAGCTGAAGCACCTTTATCGACAACTTCTTCAAAATTCCATGGGGTAATTGTTTCTT
CAGACTTCCGAGTCATCCATGCAAAACGACTATTGCCACGCGCCAATGGACCAACATAATAAGGAATTCG
AAAAGTCAAGATTTTTTCAATCTTCTCACGATTGTCTTTTAAAAATGGATAAAAGTCTTCTTGTCTTCTC
AAAATAGCATGCAGCTCACCCAAGTGAATTTGATGGGGAATAGAGCCGTTGTCAAAGGTCCGTTGCTTGC
GCAGCAAATCTTCACGATTTAGTTTCACCAATAATTCCTCAGTACCATCCATTTTTTCTAAAATTGGTTT
GATAAATTTATAAAATTCTTCTTGGCTAGCTCCCCCATCAATATAACCTGCATATCCGTTTTTTGATTGA
TCAAAAAAGATTTCTTTATACTTTTCTGGAAGTTGTTGTCGAACTAAAGCTTTTAAAAGAGTCAAGTCTT
GATGATGTTCATCGTAGCGTTTAATCATTGAAGCTGATAGGGGAGCCTTAGTTATTTCAGTATTTACTCT
TAGGATATCTGAAAGTAAAATAGCATCTGATAAATTCTTAGCTGCCAAAAACAAATCAGCATATTGATCT
CCAATTTGCGCCAATAAATTATCTAAATCATCATCGTAAGTATCTTTTGAAAGCTGTAATTTAGCATCTT
CTGCCAAATCAAAATTTGATTTAAAATTAGGGGTCAAACCCAATGACAAAGCAATGAGATTCCCAAATAA
GCCATTTTTCTTCTCACCGGGGAGCTGAGCAATGAGATTTTCTAATCGTCTTGATTTACTCAATCGTGCA
GAAAGAATCGCTTTAGCATCTACTCCACTTGCGTTAATAGGGTTTTCTTCAAATAATTGATTGTAGGTTT
GTACCAACTGGATAAATAGTTTGTCCACATCACTATTATCAGGATTTAAATCTCCCTCAATCAAAAAATG
ACCACGAAACTTAATCATATGCGCTAAGGCCAAATAGATTAAGCGCAAATCCGCTTTATCAGTAGAATCT
ACCAATTTTTTTCGCAGATGATAGATAGTTGGATATTTCTCATGATAAGCAACTTCATCTACTATATTTC
CAAAAATAGGATGACGTTCATGCTTCTTGTCTTCTTCCACCAAAAAAGACTCTTCAAGTCGATGAAAGAA
ACTATCATCTACTTTCGCCATCTCATTTGAAAAAATCTCCTGTAGATAACAAATACGATTCTTCCGACGT
GTATACCTTCTACGAGCTGTCCGTTTGAGACGAGTCGCTTCCGCTGTCTCTCCACTGTCAAATAAAAGAG
CCCCTATAAGATTTTTTTTGATACTGTGGCGGTCTGTATTTCCCAGAACCTTGAACTTTTTAGACGGAAC
CTTATATTCATCAGTGATCACCGCCCATCCGACGCTATTTGTGCCGATATCTAAGCCTATTGAGTATTTC
TTATCCATAGATCCGAAGTCCTCTTTAGATCTTTTGAATTCTTTTCTCTATCACTGATAGGGAGTGGTAA
AATAACTCTATCAACGATAGAGTGTCAACTTTATGGCTAGCTCAGTCCTAGGTACAATGCTAGCAATTAG
GAATTAATGATGTCTAGATTAGATAAAAGTAAAGTGATTAACAGCGCATTAGAGCTGCTTAATGAGGTCG
GAATCGAAGGTTTAACAACCCGTAAACTCGCCCAGAAGCTAGGTGTAGAGCAGCCTACATTGTATTGGCA
TGTAAAAAATAAGCGGGCTTTGCTCGACGCCTTAGCCATTGAGATGTTAGATAGGCACCATACTCACTTT
TGCCCTTTAGAAGGGGAAAGCTGGCAAGATTTTTTACGTAATAACGCTAAAAGTTTTAGATGTGCTTTAC
TAAGTCATCGCGATGGAGCAAAAGTACATTTAGGTACACGGCCTACAGAAAAACAGTATGAAACTCTCGA
AAATCAATTAGCCTTTTTATGCCAACAAGGTTTTTCACTAGAGAATGCATTATATGCACTCAGCGCTGTG
GGGCATTTTACTTTAGGTTGCGTATTGGAAGATCAAGAGCATCAAGTCGCTAAAGAAGAAAGGGAAACAC
CTACTACTGATAGTATGCCGCCATTATTACGACAAGCTATCGAATTATTTGATCACCAAGGTGCAGAGCC
AGCCTTCTTATTCGGCCTTGAATTGATCATATGCGGATTAGAAAAACAACTTAAATGTGAAAGTGGGTCT
TAAGACGTCGATATCTGGCGAAAATGAGACGTTGATCGGCACGTAAGAGGTTCCAACTTTCACCATAATG
AAATAAGATCACTACCGGGCGTATTTTTTGAGTTATCGAGATTTTCAGGAGCTAAGGAAGCTAAAATGGA
GAAAAAAATCACTGGATATACCACCGTTGATATATCCCAATGGCATCGTAAAGAACATTTTGAGGCATTT
CAGTCAGTTGCTCAATGTACCTATAACCAGACCGTTCAGCTGGATATTACGGCCTTTTTAAAGACCGTAA
AGAAAAATAAGCACAAGTTTTATCCGGCCTTTATTCACATTCTTGCCCGCCTGATGAATGCTCATCCGGA
ATTTCGTATGGCAATGAAAGACGGTGAGCTGGTGATATGGGATAGTGTTCACCCTTGTTACACCGTTTTC
CATGAGCAAACTGAAACGTTTTCATCGCTCTGGAGTGAATACCACGACGATTTCCGGCAGTTTCTACACA
TATATTCGCAAGATGTGGCGTGTTACGGTGAAAACCTGGCCTATTTCCCTAAAGGGTTTATTGAGAATAT
GTTTTTCGTCTCAGCCAATCCCTGGGTGAGTTTCACCAGTTTTGATTTAAACGTGGCCAATATGGACAAC
TTCTTCGCCCCCGTTTTCACCATGGGCAAATATTATACGCAAGGCGACAAGGTGCTGATGCCGCTGGCGA
TTCAGGTTCATCATGCCGTTTGTGATGGCTTCCATGTCGGCAGAATGCTTAATGAATTACAACAGTACTG
CGATGAGTGGCAGGGCGGGGCGTAATTTGATATCGAGCTCGCTTGGACTCCTGTTGATAGATCCAGTAAT
GACCTCAGAACTCCATCTGGATTTGTTCAGAACGCTCGGTTGCCGCCGGGCGTTTTTTATTGGTGAGAAT
CCAAGCACTAGTAACAACTTATATCGTATGGGGCTGACTTCAGGTGCTACATTTGAAGAGATAAATTGCA
CTGAAATCTAGAAATATTTTATCTGATTAATAAGATGATCTTCTTGAGATCGTTTTGGTCTGCGCGTAAT
CTCTTGCTCTGAAAACGAAAAAACCGCCTTGCAGGGCGGTTTTTCGAAGGTTCTCTGAGCTACCAACTCT
TTGAACCGAGGTAACTGGCTTGGAGGAGCGCAGTCACCAAAACTTGTCCTTTCAGTTTAGCCTTAACCGG
CGCATGACTTCAAGACTAACTCCTCTAAATCAATTACCAGTGGCTGCTGCCAGTGGTGCTTTTGCATGTC
TTTCCGGGTTGGACTCAAGACGATAGTTACCGGATAAGGCGCAGCGGTCGGACTGAACGGGGGGTTCGTG
CATACAGTCCAGCTTGGAGCGAACTGCCTACCCGGAACTGAGTGTCAGGCGTGGAATGAGACAAACGCGG
CCATAACAGCGGAATGACACCGGTAAACCGAAAGGCAGGAACAGGAGAGCGCACGAGGGAGCCGCCAGGG
GGAAACGCCTGGTATCTTTATAGTCCTGTCGGGTTTCGCCACCACTGATTTGAGCGTCAGATTTCGTGAT
GCTTGTCAGGGGGGCGGAGCCTATGGAAAAACGGCTTTGCCGCGGCCCTCTCACTTCCCTGTTAAGTATC
TTCCTGGCATCTTCCAGGAAATCTCCGCCCCACGACAGGTTTCCCGACTGGAAAGCGATGCCTGGAGATC
CTTACCTTACTGATATCACTCATCTTTCAGGGCTTTTATCGCCGGATGTAAATCAACAGATTGTAACAGA
CCACCCGGCGGCGTTTTCACAAGTTGCGGACATAACCGTTCCACGTCCGCCAGCAGGGTTATGGCCTGTG
CCATTGACCACTGCGCATGTTCGCTCATCAGATTTCGTGCAATCCACTGCGCAATATTGCCAGGTTCGAA
TACGGACTGCTTCGCCAGGTAGCCTATCAGTTCAGGAATCAAGATTTGTAAATTTTGTTGGCGTAAGGGT
AAAGGCACTGCCCTGATGGTCACATGCTGTGCATCTGACTGGAAATCAATACCCAATTCCGCCAGGGCAG
ACTGCGCTTTTTCTAATGCCGATTTTTCTTCGGCAGAAACTTTTAGCCGCAACGGAATCAGCAGCGGCTG
GGCGCAAACGGGCGCTTCACCCGGCGTCAATTGTGCCTGACGCAGCCAACGTTCTGCCACTGGCAAGGAT
AAAAGTGAAATGTTGCCGTCGCGCTCCAGCAACGCACAGTCGGAATGGACGATAGTCAGTACCCGACCAA
AACTCTGACTGTTCGCCGCAAGTGCAGGTTCCTGCGGTTCCGGCGCTTTTAATTTTTGCATCGGCGCGGG
CGTTTGCAAAAGCTGGCGATACACTTCACCTTGCTGTTTCTGGTAGCCTGGCTGCGCATTCGGCCAGGGG
GCAGCCGGACGACTGCCTGATGCTGGCGCAGGAGTGTAGCGCGGAGCTACCGGCTCACGAGCTGCCGGTT
CTGCAAAGTGATTGCGCCCCGCCGCCACGCGGTTTTCCGGAATGGAACGCGGTGCAGGTTGGGGTTCATC
GTCCAGCGGTAGCGGCGTTTCCAGTTGCTGTTGTAGCACGCTCAGCACGCCCTGATAGATAAAATCATGC
ACCAGACGCGACTGATGGAAACGCACTTCGTGTTTGGCGGGGTGCACGTTGACGTCCACCTGATGTGGGT
CGATCTCCAGATACAACACAAATGCCGGTTGCTGATCGGCCCCCAGTTTGTCTTCGCAGGCCTGGCGGAT
CGCGTGATTGATCAGGCGATCGCGCATCATGCGACCGTTCACGTAGCAATACTGAATTTCTGCCAGTGCG
GGCGTGGTGTGATTTGGATCGGCCACCCAGCCGCGTAGCGTGAGATCGCCGTGTTGCCATTCAATCGCCA
GCGCTTGTTCAAGAAAAGCGGTGCCGCAAATCGCGCCTAAGCGCCGTTCTTTTTGCCCGCCTTCCGGCAC
TGCGCGGTACTGACGCACAATTTTACCGTTATGCGACAGGTTGATCGTGACGTCGAAACGCGCCAGCGCA
ATGCGGCGGATGATCTCATCAATGTGGTTAAATTCGGTTTTCTCGGTGCGCAGGAATTTGCGCCGCGCCG
GGGTGTTGTAGAACAGATCCAGCACCTCCAGCGTCGTCCCCACAGGATGCGCCGCCGGTTTTACCGTCAC
GTTCATATCGCGCCCTTCGGCATAGGCCTGCCAGGCTTCCTGCTGTTCTGCGGTGCGTGAAGTGAGCGTC
AGGCGGGAAACCGAACTGATACTCGCCAGCGCCTCACCGCGAAAGCCCAGGCTGATAATGGCTTCGAGAT
CGTCCAGAGAGGCGATTTTACTGGTGGCATGACGAGCCAGCGCCAGCGCCAGCTCATCTTTTTTGATACC
GCAGCCGTTATCACGAATGCGGATAAGTTTCGCCCCACCGCGTTCGATATCAATATCGATACGCGTCGCA
CCTGCATCGAGGCTGTTTTTCACTAGTTCTTTGACTACCGACGCAGGTCGCTCGACCACCTCACCTGCGG
CAATCTGGTTCGCCAGTTGTGGCGGTAAGACCTGAATTGGCATCAATCGTCCTTAGAGTTTTGCGAGTTA
AGCAGCCAGAGCTGCGCTCTTCCCAGTTCTTAAACAAAATTATTTGTAGAGGCTGTTTCGTCCTCACGGA
CTCATCAGACCGGAAAGCACATCCGGTGACAGCTTTACAAACAGACCAGATTGTCTGTTTGTTGAATCTA
TTATACAGAAAAATTTTCCATAATACAAACAGACCAGATTGTCTGTTTGTTCCGGTACATTGACATATGT
ATCCCAGCCAACGATCGTTAAGCGGGAGACCAGAAACAAAAAAAGGCCCCCCGTTAGGGAGGCCTTCAAT
AATTGGGGCGGCGCGCCATCGAATGGCGCAAAACCTTTCGCGGTATGGCATGATAGCGCCCAATGGAATA
TTCATAGTAAATACCAAACGGAGATTCTTATGAGCCCGAAACGTCGTACCCAGGCAGAACGTGCAATGGA
AACCCAGGGTAAACTGATTGCAGCAGCACTGGGTGTTCTGCGTGAAAAAGGTTATGCAGGTTTTCGTATT
GCAGATGTTCCGGGTGCAGCCGGTGTTAGCCGTGGTGCACAGAGCCATCATTTTCCGACCAAACTGGAAC
TGCTGCTGGCAACCTTTGAATGGCTGTATGAGCAGATTACCGAACGTAGCCGTGCACGTCTGGCAAAACT
GAAACCGGAAGATGATGTTATTCAGCAGATGCTGGATGATGCAGCAGAATTTTTTCTGGATGATGATTTT
AGCATCGGCCTGGATCTGATTGTTGCAGCAGATCGTGATCCGGCACTGCGTGAAGGTATTCAGCGTACC
